Addgene plasmid #173579: Lenti-sgAtm#1/Cre
Purpose: Expresses a Atm-targeting gRNA and Cre-recombinase
Depositing lab: Charles Swanton. Depositing organization: University College London. Publication: A functional taxonomy of tumor suppression in oncogenic KRAS-driven lung cancer. Cai H, Chew SK, Li C, Tsai MK, Andrejka L, Murray CW, Hughes NW, Shuldiner EG, Ashkin EL, Tang R, Hung KL, Chen LC, Lee SYC, Yousefi M, Lin WY, Kunder CA, Cong L, McFarland CD, Petrov DA, Swanton C, Winslow MM. Cancer Discov. 2021 Feb 19. pii: 2159-8290.CD-20-1325. doi: 10.1158/2159-8290.CD-20-1325. PubMed 33608386.
Backbone
  Vector backbone: pLL3.3
  Vector type: Lentiviral, Cre/Lox, CRISPR
Growth in bacteria
  Bacterial resistance: Ampicillin, 100 μg/mL
  Growth temperature: 37°C
  Growth strain: NEB Stable
  Copy number: High Copy
Gene/Insert
  Gene/Insert name: gRNA targeting Atm
  gRNA/shRNA sequence: CTTCTGTCTGGAGCTCTGTG
  Species: M. musculus (mouse)
  Entrez Gene: Atm (a.k.a. C030026E19Rik)
  Cloning method: Restriction Enzyme; 5′ cloning site unknown (unknown if destroyed); 3′ cloning site unknown (unknown if destroyed)
Terms and licenses: Academic/Nonprofit Terms; Industry Terms: Not Available to Industry
How to cite: Lenti-sgAtm#1/Cre was a gift from Charles Swanton (Addgene plasmid # 173579 ; http://n2t.net/addgene:173579 ; RRID:Addgene_173579)
