[The description below was written by a language model from this plasmid's Addgene catalogue record and pLannotate feature annotations shown in this document.]
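Description:
Lenti-sgAtm#1/Cre is a 7.76 kb HIV-1-based lentiviral transfer plasmid built on the pLL3.3 backbone that delivers a CRISPR guide RNA against mouse Atm together with Cre recombinase. It is maintained in bacteria through a high-copy ColE1/pUC-type origin and an ampicillin resistance gene (β-lactamase) with its own promoter. The viral portion begins with a CMV enhancer/promoter fused to a truncated 5' LTR, which drives production of the genomic RNA in packaging cells, followed by the Ψ packaging signal with a gag fragment, the Rev response element for Rev-dependent nuclear export, and the cPPT/CTS. A WPRE lies downstream of the payload to enhance transcript expression. The genome then ends with a nef fragment and a second truncated LTR, which the annotation tool labels as a 5' LTR although it sits at the 3' end.

The payload consists of two independent expression units. A human U6 RNA polymerase III promoter drives the Atm-targeting spacer joined to the Streptococcus pyogenes Cas9 guide scaffold, and a mouse PGK promoter drives the Cre coding sequence (annotated as a near-full-length fragment). No Cas9 gene and no mammalian selection marker or reporter are annotated, so the nuclease must be supplied by the recipient cells or animal. Cre can recombine loxP-flanked alleles in transduced cells, for example to switch on conditional alleles, while the guide directs Cas9 to disrupt Atm in the same cells. The associated publication concerns functional analysis of tumour suppressor genes in oncogenic KRAS-driven lung cancer, which is consistent with this kind of use, although the record does not specify the mouse strains or alleles involved. The "#1" in the name suggests it is one of several Atm guides in the series.
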