Features (pLannotate 1.2.2; 21 found; start..end, strand, type, name):
     80..132     -  misc_feature   bom (fragment): basis of mobility region from pBR322
    287..666     +  enhancer       CMV enhancer: human cytomegalovirus immediate early enhancer
    667..866     +  promoter       CMV promoter: human cytomegalovirus (CMV) immediate early promoter
    884..1064    +  LTR            5' LTR (truncated): truncated 5' long terminal repeat (LTR) from HIV-1
   1111..1236    +  misc_feature   HIV-1 Ψ: packaging signal of human immunodeficiency virus type 1
   1220..1558    +  CDS            HIV-1 gag (fragment): gag protein from human immunodeficiency virus 1; gag
   1733..1966    +  misc_feature   RRE: The Rev response element (RRE) of HIV-1 allows for Rev-dependent mRNA export from the nucleus to the cytoplasm.
   2343..2443    +  CDS            Rev (fragment): human immunodeficiency virus 1 (HIV-1) Rev protein; rev; enhances nuclear export of unspliced and incompletely spliced viral mRNAs
   2493..2610    +  misc_feature   cPPT/CTS: central polypurine tract and central termination sequence of HIV-1
   2692..2932    +  promoter       U6 promoter: RNA polymerase III promoter for human U6 snRNA
   2962..3037    +  misc_RNA       gRNA scaffold: guide RNA scaffold for the Streptococcus pyogenes CRISPR/Cas9 system
   3090..3582    +  promoter       PGK promoter: mouse phosphoglycerate kinase 1 promoter
   3612..4642    +  CDS            Cre (fragment): site-specific recombinase Cre is a site-specific recombinase from bacteriophage P1. Recombination occurs at loxP sequences.
   4675..4698    +  misc_feature   MCS (fragment): pBluescript multiple cloning site
   4698..5286    +  misc_feature   WPRE: woodchuck hepatitis virus posttranscriptional regulatory element
   5287..5306    +  misc_feature   MCS (fragment): pBluescript multiple cloning site
   5308..5808    +  CDS            nef (fragment): NEF_HV1LA - Experimental evidence at protein level: Swiss-Prot protein existence level 1. Extracellular Nef protein targets CD4(+) T-lymphocytes for apoptosis by interacting with CXCR4 surface receptors. From Human immunodeficiency virus type 1 group M subtype B (isolate Lai) (HIV-1).
   5815..5995    +  LTR            5' LTR (truncated): truncated 5' long terminal repeat (LTR) from HIV-1
   6057..6645    -  rep_origin     ori: high-copy-number ColE1/pMB1/pBR322/pUC origin of replication
   6816..7676    -  CDS            AmpR: β-lactamase; bla; confers resistance to ampicillin, carbenicillin, and related antibiotics
   7677..21      -  promoter       AmpR promoter (across the origin): bla
>Addgene plasmid #173579 | Lenti-sgAtm#1/Cre | addgene full sequence | sequence record 363650 | Addgene NGS Result
TAAACAAATAGGGGTTCCGCGCACATTTCCCCGAAAAGTGCCACCTGACGTCGACGGATCGGGAGATCTC
CCGATCCCCTATGGTGCACTCTCAGTACAATCTGCTCTGATGCCGCATAGTTAAGCCAGTATCTGCTCCC
TGCTTGTGTGTTGGAGGTCGCTGAGTAGTGCGCGAGCAAAATTTAAGCTACAACAAGGCAAGGCTTGACC
GACAATTGCATGAAGAATCTGCTTAGGGTTAGGCGTTTTGCGCTGCTTCGCGATGTACGGGCCAGATATA
CGCGTTGACATTGATTATTGACTAGTTATTAATAGTAATCAATTACGGGGTCATTAGTTCATAGCCCATA
TATGGAGTTCCGCGTTACATAACTTACGGTAAATGGCCCGCCTGGCTGACCGCCCAACGACCCCCGCCCA
TTGACGTCAATAATGACGTATGTTCCCATAGTAACGCCAATAGGGACTTTCCATTGACGTCAATGGGTGG
AGTATTTACGGTAAACTGCCCACTTGGCAGTACATCAAGTGTATCATATGCCAAGTACGCCCCCTATTGA
CGTCAATGACGGTAAATGGCCCGCCTGGCATTATGCCCAGTACATGACCTTATGGGACTTTCCTACTTGG
CAGTACATCTACGTATTAGTCATCGCTATTACCATGGTGATGCGGTTTTGGCAGTACATCAATGGGCGTG
GATAGCGGTTTGACTCACGGGGATTTCCAAGTCTCCACCCCATTGACGTCAATGGGAGTTTGTTTTGGCA
CCAAAATCAACGGGACTTTCCAAAATGTCGTAACAACTCCGCCCCATTGACGCAAATGGGCGGTAGGCGT
GTACGGTGGGAGGTCTATATAAGCAGCGCGTTTTGCCTGTACTGGGTCTCTCTGGTTAGACCAGATCTGA
GCCTGGGAGCTCTCTGGCTAACTAGGGAACCCACTGCTTAAGCCTCAATAAAGCTTGCCTTGAGTGCTTC
AAGTAGTGTGTGCCCGTCTGTTGTGTGACTCTGGTAACTAGAGATCCCTCAGACCCTTTTAGTCAGTGTG
GAAAATCTCTAGCAGTGGCGCCCGAACAGGGACTTGAAAGCGAAAGGGAAACCAGAGGAGCTCTCTCGAC
GCAGGACTCGGCTTGCTGAAGCGCGCACGGCAAGAGGCGAGGGGCGGCGACTGGTGAGTACGCCAAAAAT
TTTGACTAGCGGAGGCTAGAAGGAGAGAGATGGGTGCGAGAGCGTCAGTATTAAGCGGGGGAGAATTAGA
TCGCGATGGGAAAAAATTCGGTTAAGGCCAGGGGGAAAGAAAAAATATAAATTAAAACATATAGTATGGG
CAAGCAGGGAGCTAGAACGATTCGCAGTTAATCCTGGCCTGTTAGAAACATCAGAAGGCTGTAGACAAAT
ACTGGGACAGCTACAACCATCCCTTCAGACAGGATCAGAAGAACTTAGATCATTATATAATACAGTAGCA
ACCCTCTATTGTGTGCATCAAAGGATAGAGATAAAAGACACCAAGGAAGCTTTAGACAAGATAGAGGAAG
AGCAAAACAAAAGTAAGACCACCGCACAGCAAGCGGCCGGCCGCTGATCTTCAGACCTGGAGGAGGAGAT
ATGAGGGACAATTGGAGAAGTGAATTATATAAATATAAAGTAGTAAAAATTGAACCATTAGGAGTAGCAC
CCACCAAGGCAAAGAGAAGAGTGGTGCAGAGAGAAAAAAGAGCAGTGGGAATAGGAGCTTTGTTCCTTGG
GTTCTTGGGAGCAGCAGGAAGCACTATGGGCGCAGCGTCAATGACGCTGACGGTACAGGCCAGACAATTA
TTGTCTGGTATAGTGCAGCAGCAGAACAATTTGCTGAGGGCTATTGAGGCGCAACAGCATCTGTTGCAAC
TCACAGTCTGGGGCATCAAGCAGCTCCAGGCAAGAATCCTGGCTGTGGAAAGATACCTAAAGGATCAACA
GCTCCTGGGGATTTGGGGTTGCTCTGGAAAACTCATTTGCACCACTGCTGTGCCTTGGAATGCTAGTTGG
AGTAATAAATCTCTGGAACAGATTTGGAATCACACGACCTGGATGGAGTGGGACAGAGAAATTAACAATT
ACACAAGCTTAATACACTCCTTAATTGAAGAATCGCAAAACCAGCAAGAAAAGAATGAACAAGAATTATT
GGAATTAGATAAATGGGCAAGTTTGTGGAATTGGTTTAACATAACAAATTGGCTGTGGTATATAAAATTA
TTCATAATGATAGTAGGAGGCTTGGTAGGTTTAAGAATAGTTTTTGCTGTACTTTCTATAGTGAATAGAG
TTAGGCAGGGATATTCACCATTATCGTTTCAGACCCACCTCCCAACCCCGAGGGGACCCGACAGGCCCGA
AGGAATAGAAGAAGAAGGTGGAGAGAGAGACAGAGACAGATCCATTCGATTAGTGAACGGATCGGCACTG
CGTGCGCCAATTCTGCAGACAAATGGCAGTATTCATCCACAATTTTAAAAGAAAAGGGGGGATTGGGGGG
TACAGTGCAGGGGAAAGAATAGTAGACATAATAGCAACAGACATACAAACTAAAGAATTACAAAAACAAA
TTACAAAAATTCAAAATTTTCGGGTTTATTACAGGGACAGCAGAGATCCAGTTTGGTTAGTACCGGGCCC
GCTCTAGCCCTGCAGGAACTGTTTAAACTGTGAGGGCCTATTTCCCATGATTCCTTCATATTTGCATATA
CGATACAAGGCTGTTAGAGAGATAATTGGAATTAATTTGACTGTAAACACAAAGATATTAGTACAAAATA
CGTGACGTAGAAAGTAATAATTTCTTGGGTAGTTTGCAGTTTTAAAATTATGTTTTAAAATGGACTATCA
TATGCTTACCGTAACTTGAAAGTATTTCGATTTCTTGGCTTTATATATCTTGTGGAAAGGACCAAACACC
GCTTCTGTCTGGAGCTCTGTGGTTTTAGAGCTAGAAATAGCAAGTTAAAATAAGGCTAGTCCGTTATCAA
CTTGAAAAAGTGGCACCGAGTCGGTGCTTTTTTGTTTGGCGCGCCTATGGCTTAATTAACATGGCGGCCG
CATTCTACCGGGTAGGGGAGGCGCTTTTCCCAAGGCAGTCTGGAGCATGCGCTTTAGCAGCCCCGCTGGG
CACTTGGCGCTACACAAGTGGCCTCTGGCCTCGCACACATTCCACATCCACCGGTAGGCGCCAACCGGCT
CCGTTCTTTGGTGGCCCCTTCGCGCCACCTTCTACTCCTCCCCTAGTCAGGAAGTTCCCCCCCGCCCCGC
AGCTCGCGTCGTGCAGGACGTGACAAATGGAAGTAGCACGTCTCACTAGTCTCGTGCAGATGGACAGCAC
CGCTGAGCAATGGAAGCGGGTAGGCCTTTGGGGCAGCGGCCAATAGCAGCTTTGCTCCTTCGCTTTCTGG
GCTCAGAGGCTGGGAAGGGGTGGGTCCGGGGGCGGGCTCAGGGGCGGGCTCAGGGGCGGGGCGGGCGCCC
GAAGGTCCTCCGGAGGCCCGGCATTCTGCACGCTTCAAAAGCGCACGTCTGCCGCGCTGTTCTCCTCTTC
CTCATCTCCGGGACCCGGGATGCCCAAGAAGAAGAGGAAGGTGTCCAATTTACTGACCGTACACCAAAAT
TTGCCTGCATTACCGGTCGATGCAACGAGTGATGAGGTTCGCAAGAACCTGATGGACATGTTCAGGGATC
GCCAGGCGTTTTCTGAGCATACCTGGAAAATGCTTCTGTCCGTTTGCCGGTCGTGGGCGGCATGGTGCAA
GTTGAATAACCGGAAATGGTTTCCCGCAGAACCTGAAGATGTTCGCGATTATCTTCTATATCTTCAGGCG
CGCGGTCTGGCAGTAAAAACTATCCAGCAACATTTGGGCCAGCTAAACATGCTTCATCGTCGGTCCGGGC
TGCCACGACCAAGTGACAGCAATGCTGTTTCACTGGTTATGCGGCGGATCCGAAAAGAAAACGTTGATGC
CGGTGAACGTGCAAAACAGGCTCTAGCGTTCGAACGCACTGATTTCGACCAGGTTCGTTCACTCATGGAA
AATAGCGATCGCTGCCAGGATATACGTAATCTGGCATTTCTGGGGATTGCTTATAACACCCTGTTACGTA
TAGCCGAAATTGCCAGGATCAGGGTTAAAGATATCTCACGTACTGACGGTGGGAGAATGTTAATCCATAT
TGGCAGAACGAAAACGCTGGTTAGCACCGCAGGTGTAGAGAAGGCACTTAGCCTGGGGGTAACTAAACTG
GTCGAGCGATGGATTTCCGTCTCTGGTGTAGCTGATGATCCGAATAACTACCTGTTTTGCCGGGTCAGAA
AAAATGGTGTTGCCGCGCCATCTGCCACCAGCCAGCTATCAACTCGCGCCCTGGAAGGGATTTTTGAAGC
AACTCATCGATTGATTTACGGCGCTAAGGATGACTCTGGTCAGAGATACCTGGCCTGGTCTGGACACAGT
GCCCGTGTCGGAGCCGCGCGAGATATGGCCCGCGCTGGAGTTTCAATACCGGAGATCATGCAAGCTGGTG
GCTGGACCAATGTAAATATTGTCATGAACTATATCCGTAACCTGGATAGTGAAACAGGGGCAATGGTGCG
CCTGCTGGAAGATGGCGATTAGCCATGTTTAAGGGTTCCGGTTCCACTAGGTACAATTCGATATCAAGCT
TATCGATAATCAACCTCTGGATTACAAAATTTGTGAAAGATTGACTGGTATTCTTAACTATGTTGCTCCT
TTTACGCTATGTGGATACGCTGCTTTAATGCCTTTGTATCATGCTATTGCTTCCCGTATGGCTTTCATTT
TCTCCTCCTTGTATAAATCCTGGTTGCTGTCTCTTTATGAGGAGTTGTGGCCCGTTGTCAGGCAACGTGG
CGTGGTGTGCACTGTGTTTGCTGACGCAACCCCCACTGGTTGGGGCATTGCCACCACCTGTCAGCTCCTT
TCCGGGACTTTCGCTTTCCCCCTCCCTATTGCCACGGCGGAACTCATCGCCGCCTGCCTTGCCCGCTGCT
GGACAGGGGCTCGGCTGTTGGGCACTGACAATTCCGTGGTGTTGTCGGGGAAATCATCGTCCTTTCCTTG
GCTGCTCGCCTGTGTTGCCACCTGGATTCTGCGCGGGACGTCCTTCTGCTACGTCCCTTCGGCCCTCAAT
CCAGCGGACCTTCCTTCCCGCGGCCTGCTGCCGGCTCTGCGGCCTCTTCCGCGTCTTCGCCTTCGCCCTC
AGACGAGTCGGATCTCCCTTTGGGCCGCCTCCCCGCATCGATACCGTCGACCTCGATCGAGACCTAGAAA
AACATGGAGCAATCACAAGTAGCAATACAGCAGCTACCAATGCTGATTGTGCCTGGCTAGAAGCACAAGA
GGAGGAGGAGGTGGGTTTTCCAGTCACACCTCAGGTACCTTTAAGACCAATGACTTACAAGGCAGCTGTA
GATCTTAGCCACTTTTTAAAAGAAAAGGGGGGACTGGAAGGGCTAATTCACTCCCAACGAAGACAAGATA
TCCTTGATCTGTGGATCTACCACACACAAGGCTACTTCCCTGATTGGCAGAACTACACACCAGGGCCAGG
GATCAGATATCCACTGACCTTTGGATGGTGCTACAAGCTAGTACCAGTTGAGCAAGAGAAGGTAGAAGAA
GCCAATGAAGGAGAGAACACCCGCTTGTTACACCCTGTGAGCCTGCATGGGATGGATGACCCGGAGAGAG
AAGTATTAGAGTGGAGGTTTGACAGCCGCCTAGCATTTCATCACATGGCCCGAGAGCTGCATCCGGACTG
TACTGGGTCTCTCTGGTTAGACCAGATCTGAGCCTGGGAGCTCTCTGGCTAACTAGGGAACCCACTGCTT
AAGCCTCAATAAAGCTTGCCTTGAGTGCTTCAAGTAGTGTGTGCCCGTCTGTTGTGTGACTCTGGTAACT
AGAGATCCCTCAGACCCTTTTAGTCAGTGTGGAAAATCTCTAGCAGCATGTGAGCAAAAGGCCAGCAAAA
GGCCAGGAACCGTAAAAAGGCCGCGTTGCTGGCGTTTTTCCATAGGCTCCGCCCCCCTGACGAGCATCAC
AAAAATCGACGCTCAAGTCAGAGGTGGCGAAACCCGACAGGACTATAAAGATACCAGGCGTTTCCCCCTG
GAAGCTCCCTCGTGCGCTCTCCTGTTCCGACCCTGCCGCTTACCGGATACCTGTCCGCCTTTCTCCCTTC
GGGAAGCGTGGCGCTTTCTCATAGCTCACGCTGTAGGTATCTCAGTTCGGTGTAGGTCGTTCGCTCCAAG
CTGGGCTGTGTGCACGAACCCCCCGTTCAGCCCGACCGCTGCGCCTTATCCGGTAACTATCGTCTTGAGT
CCAACCCGGTAAGACACGACTTATCGCCACTGGCAGCAGCCACTGGTAACAGGATTAGCAGAGCGAGGTA
TGTAGGCGGTGCTACAGAGTTCTTGAAGTGGTGGCCTAACTACGGCTACACTAGAAGAACAGTATTTGGT
ATCTGCGCTCTGCTGAAGCCAGTTACCTTCGGAAAAAGAGTTGGTAGCTCTTGATCCGGCAAACAAACCA
CCGCTGGTAGCGGTGGTTTTTTTGTTTGCAAGCAGCAGATTACGCGCAGAAAAAAAGGATCTCAAGAAGA
TCCTTTGATCTTTTCTACGGGGTCTGACGCTCAGTGGAACGAAAACTCACGTTAAGGGATTTTGGTCATG
AGATTATCAAAAAGGATCTTCACCTAGATCCTTTTAAATTAAAAATGAAGTTTTAAATCAATCTAAAGTA
TATATGAGTAAACTTGGTCTGACAGTTACCAATGCTTAATCAGTGAGGCACCTATCTCAGCGATCTGTCT
ATTTCGTTCATCCATAGTTGCCTGACTCCCCGTCGTGTAGATAACTACGATACGGGAGGGCTTACCATCT
GGCCCCAGTGCTGCAATGATACCGCGAGACCCACGCTCACCGGCTCCAGATTTATCAGCAATAAACCAGC
CAGCCGGAAGGGCCGAGCGCAGAAGTGGTCCTGCAACTTTATCCGCCTCCATCCAGTCTATTAATTGTTG
CCGGGAAGCTAGAGTAAGTAGTTCGCCAGTTAATAGTTTGCGCAACGTTGTTGCCATTGCTACAGGCATC
GTGGTGTCACGCTCGTCGTTTGGTATGGCTTCATTCAGCTCCGGTTCCCAACGATCAAGGCGAGTTACAT
GATCCCCCATGTTGTGCAAAAAAGCGGTTAGCTCCTTCGGTCCTCCGATCGTTGTCAGAAGTAAGTTGGC
CGCAGTGTTATCACTCATGGTTATGGCAGCACTGCATAATTCTCTTACTGTCATGCCATCCGTAAGATGC
TTTTCTGTGACTGGTGAGTACTCAACCAAGTCATTCTGAGAATAGTGTATGCGGCGACCGAGTTGCTCTT
GCCCGGCGTCAATACGGGATAATACCGCGCCACATAGCAGAACTTTAAAAGTGCTCATCATTGGAAAACG
TTCTTCGGGGCGAAAACTCTCAAGGATCTTACCGCTGTTGAGATCCAGTTCGATGTAACCCACTCGTGCA
CCCAACTGATCTTCAGCATCTTTTACTTTCACCAGCGTTTCTGGGTGAGCAAAAACAGGAAGGCAAAATG
CCGCAAAAAAGGGAATAAGGGCGACACGGAAATGTTGAATACTCATACTCTTCCTTTTTCAATATTATTG
AAGCATTTATCAGGGTTATTGTCTCATGAGCGGATACATATTTGAATGTATTTAGAAAAA
